Addgene plasmid #40175: pTriExEKAR2G2
Depositing lab: Olivier Pertz. Publication: A Versatile Toolkit to Produce Sensitive FRET Biosensors to Visualize Signaling in Time and Space. Fritz RD, Letzelter M, Reimann A, Martin K, Fusco L, Ritsma L, Ponsioen B, Fluri E, Schulte-Merker S, van Rheenen J, Pertz O. Sci Signal. 2013 Jul 23;6(285):rs12. doi: 10.1126/scisignal.2004135. PubMed 23882122.
Backbone
  Vector backbone: pTriEx4
  Backbone manufacturer: Novagen
  Backbone size w/o insert (bp): 4900
  Total vector size (bp): 6900
  Vector type: Mammalian Expression, Bacterial Expression, Insect Expression
Growth in bacteria
  Bacterial resistance: Ampicillin, 100 μg/mL
  Growth temperature: 37°C
  Growth strain: Top10
  Copy number: High Copy
Gene/Insert
  Gene/Insert name: Erk activity reporter
  Species: Synthetic
  Insert size (bp): 1994
  Promoter: CMV
  Tag / fusion protein: His-Myc (N terminal on insert)
  Cloning method: Restriction Enzyme; 5′ cloning site PacI (not destroyed); 3′ cloning site XhoI (not destroyed)
  Sequencing primers: 5′ ctggttattgtgctgtctc; 3′ tcagtggtatttgtga
Resource information
  A portion of this plasmid was derived from a plasmid made by: Karel Svoboda, Janelia Farm Research Campus, Howard Hughes Medical Institute, Ashburn
Terms and licenses: Academic/Nonprofit Terms; Industry Terms: Not Available to Industry
Depositor comments: A genetically encoded fluorescent sensor of ERK activity. 2008. PNAS 205(49)
How to cite: pTriExEKAR2G2 was a gift from Olivier Pertz (Addgene plasmid # 40175 ; http://n2t.net/addgene:40175 ; RRID:Addgene_40175)
