[The description below was written by a language model from this plasmid's Addgene catalogue record and pLannotate feature annotations shown in this document.]
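Description:
pTriExEKAR2G2 is a multi-host expression plasmid built on the Novagen pTriEx4 backbone and carrying a genetically encoded FRET biosensor for ERK kinase activity (EKAR 2G2). It is maintained in E. coli at high copy through a ColE1/pUC-type origin and selected with ampicillin via the β-lactamase gene. The catalogue lists a total size of about 6.9 kb with a roughly 2 kb synthetic insert cloned between PacI and XhoI, whereas the annotated depositor sequence is 7,119 nt.

The backbone stacks three promoter systems upstream of the same open reading frame. A CMV enhancer/promoter with a chimeric β-actin/β-globin intron drives mammalian expression. A T7 promoter with a lac operator allows IPTG-inducible bacterial expression, and a baculovirus p10 promoter serves insect cells. Flanking lef2/ORF603 and ORF1629 regions permit recombination into a baculovirus genome. A rabbit β-globin poly(A) signal and a T7 terminator close the unit, and a loxP site lies downstream.

The sensor is annotated as an mTFP1 teal donor detected as two adjacent fragments, which may reflect a rearranged or permuted form, although the record does not say so. It is followed by a fragment of human PIN1, which recognises phospho-Ser/Thr-Pro motifs, then an intervening region largely unannotated by the software, and a circularly permuted cp173Venus acceptor. In sensors of this design, phosphorylation of a substrate segment by ERK promotes binding to the phospho-recognition domain and alters FRET between the two fluorophores. The substrate segment itself is not annotated here, and the short calmodulin hit is probably a spurious match. The catalogue records an N-terminal His-Myc tag, while the feature table detects only a 6xHis sequence downstream of the insert. The construct is intended for imaging ERK signalling in time and space in living cells, and part of it derives from an earlier published ERK sensor.
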