Features (pLannotate 1.2.2; 22 found; start..end, strand, type, name):
      4..39      +  CDS            lef2 (fragment): baculovirus late expression factor 2
    181..1008    +  misc_recomb    baculovirus recombination region (lef2/ORF603): contains ORF603 and part of lef2
   1020..1379    +  enhancer       CMV enhancer (fragment): human cytomegalovirus immediate early enhancer
   1381..1580    +  promoter       CMV promoter: human cytomegalovirus (CMV) immediate early promoter
   1732..1862    +  intron         chimeric intron (fragment): chimera between introns from chicken β-actin and rabbit β-globin
   1931..1949    +  promoter       T7 promoter: promoter for bacteriophage T7 RNA polymerase
   1950..1974    +  protein_bind   lac operator: The lac repressor binds to the lac operator to inhibit transcription in E. coli. This inhibition can be relieved by adding lactose or isopropyl-β-D-thiogalactopyranoside (IPTG). lac repressor encoded by lacI
   1990..2099    +  promoter       p10 promoter: baculovirus promoter for expression in insect cells
   2194..2590    +  CDS            mTFP1 (fragment): monomeric teal (cyan) fluorescent protein (Ai et al., 2006) mammalian codon-optimized
   2606..2917    +  CDS            mTFP1 (fragment): mTFP1 is a basic (constitutively fluorescent) cyan fluorescent protein published in 2006, derived from Clavularia sp.. It has low acid sensitivity.
   2924..3085    +  CDS            PIN1 (fragment): PIN1_HUMAN - Experimental evidence at protein level: Swiss-Prot protein existence level 1. Peptidyl-prolyl cis/trans isomerase (PPIase) that binds to and isomerizes specific phosphorylated Ser/Thr-Pro (pSer/Thr-Pro) motifs (PubMed:21497122, PubMed:23623683, PubMed:29686383). By inducing conformational changes in a subset of phosphorylated proteins, acts as a molecular switch in multiple cellular processes (PubMed:21497122, PubMed:22033920, PubMed:23623683). Displays a preference for acidic residues located N-terminally to the proline bond to be isomerized. Regulates mitosis presumably by inter
   3374..3394    +  CDS            calmodulin (fragment): calcium-binding protein
   3498..4168    +  CDS            cp173Venus (fragment): circularly permuted form of the Venus yellow fluorescent protein (Nagai et al., 2004) efficient FRET acceptor for CFP
   4304..4321    +  CDS            6xHis: 6xHis affinity tag
   4336..4404    +  CDS            HBB (fragment): HBB_PONPY - Experimental evidence at transcript level: Swiss-Prot protein existence level 2. Involved in oxygen transport from the lung to the various peripheral tissues. From Pongo pygmaeus (Bornean orangutan).
   4479..4534    +  polyA_signal   β-globin poly(A) signal: rabbit β-globin polyadenylation signal (Gil and Proudfoot, 1987)
   4622..4669    +  terminator     T7 terminator: transcription terminator for bacteriophage T7 RNA polymerase
   4682..5387    +  misc_recomb    baculovirus recombination region (ORF1629): contains part of ORF1629
   5396..5429    +  protein_bind   loxP: Cre-mediated recombination occurs in the 8-bp core sequence (GCATACAT). Cre recombinase
   5597..6184    -  rep_origin     ori: high-copy-number ColE1/pMB1/pBR322/pUC origin of replication
   6197..7057    -  CDS            AmpR: β-lactamase; bla; confers resistance to ampicillin, carbenicillin, and related antibiotics
   7058..7109    -  promoter       AmpR promoter (fragment): bla
>Addgene plasmid #40175 | pTriExEKAR2G2 | depositor full sequence | sequence record 51062 | EKAR 2G2 in pTriEx
TCCTGCATCTTTTAATCAAATCCCAAGATGTGTATAAACGCGCCGGTATGTACAGGAAGAGGTTTATACT
AAACTGTTACATTGCAAACGTGGTTTCGTGTGCCAAGTGTGAAAACCGATGTTTAATCAAGGCTCTGACG
CATTTCTACAACCACGACTCCAAGTGTGTGGGTGAAGTCATGCATCTTTTAATCAAATCCCAAGATGTGT
ATAAACCACCAAACTGCCAAAAAATGAAAACTGTCGACAAGCTCTGTCCGTTTGCTGGCAACTGCAAGGG
TCTCAATCCTATTTGTAATTATTGAATAATAAAACAATTATAAATGTCAAATTTGTTTTTTATTAACGAT
ACAAACCAAACGCAACAAGAACATTTGTAGTATTATCTATAATTGAAAACGCGTAGTTATAATCGCTGAG
GTAATATTTAAAATCATTTTCAAATGATTCACAGTTAATTTGCGACAATATAATTTTATTTTCACATAAA
CTAGACGCCTTGTCGTCTTCTTCTTCGTATTCCTTCTCTTTTTCATTTTTCTCTTCATAAAAATTAACAT
AGTTATTATCGTATCCATATATGTATCTATCGTATAGAGTAAATTTTTTGTTGTCATAAATATATATGTC
TTTTTTAATGGGGTGTATAGTACCGCTGCGCATAGTTTTTCTGTAATTTACAACAGTGCTATTTTCTGGT
AGTTCTTCGGAGTGTGTTGCTTTAATTATTAAATTTATATAATCAATGAATTTGGGATCGTCGGTTTTGT
ACAATATGTTGCCGGCATAGTACGCAGCTTCTTCTAGTTCAATTACACCATTTTTTAGCAGCACCGGATT
AACATAACTTTCCAAAATGTTGTACGAACCGTTAAACAAAAACAGTTCACCTCCCTTTTCTATACTATTG
TCTGCGAGCAGTTGTTTGTTGTTAAAAATAACAGCCATTGTAATGAGACGCACAAACTAATATCACAAAC
TGGAAATGTCTATCAATATATAGTTGCTGATGGCCGGCCTATTAATAGTAATCAATTACGGGGTCATTAG
TTCATAGCCCATATATGGAGTTCCGCGTTACATAACTTACGGTAAATGGCCCGCCTGGCTGACCGCCCAA
CGACCCCCGCCCATTGACGTCAATAATGACGTATGTTCCCATAGTAACGCCAATAGGGACTTTCCATTGA
CGTCAATGGGTGGAGTATTTACGGTAAACTGCCCACTTGGCAGTACATCAAGTGTATCATATGCCAAGTC
CGCCCCCTATTGACGTCAATGACGGTAAATGGCCCGCCTGGCATTATGCCCAGTACATGACCTTACGGGA
CTTTCCTACTTGGCAGTACATCTACGTATTAGTCATCGCTATTACCATGCTGATGCGGTTTTGGCAGTAC
ACCAATGGGCGTGGATAGCGGTTTGACTCACGGGGATTTCCAAGTCTCCACCCCATTGACGTCAATGGGA
GTTTGTTTTGGCACCAAAATCAACGGGACTTTCCAAAATGTCGTAATAACCCCGCCCCGTTGACGCAAAT
GGGCGGTAGGCGTGTACGGTGGGAGGTCTATATAAGCAGACGTCGTTTAGTGAACCGTCAGATCACTAGA
TGCTTTATTGCGGTAGTTTATCACAGTTAAATTGCTAACGCCAGTCTCGAACTTAACGTGCAGAAGTTGG
TCGTGAGGCACTGGGCAGGTAAGTATCGGGCCCTTTGTGCGGGGGGAGCGGCTCGGGGCTGTCCGCGGGG
GGACGGCTGCCTTCGGGGGGGACGGGGCAGGGCGGGGTTCGGCTTCTGGCGTGTGACCGGCGGCTCTAGA
GCCTCTGCTAACCATGTTCATGCCTTCTTCTTTTTCCTACAGCTCCTGGGCAACGTGCTGGTTATTGTGC
TGTCTCATCATTTTGGCAAAGAATTGGATCGGACCGAAATTAATACGACTCACTATAGGGGAATTGTGAG
CGGATAACAATTCCCCGGAGTTAATCCGGGACCTTTAATTCAACCCAACACAATATATTATAGTTAAATA
AGAATTATTATCAAATCATTTGTATATTAATTAAAATACTATACTGTAAATTACATTTTATTTACAATCA
AAGGAGATATACCATGGCACACCATCACCACCACCACGGGAGCGGGGAGCAGAAACTAATATCAGAGGAG
GATCTTGGCTCAGGTTCAGGATCCGAGGACAAGGGCATCGTGAAGGTGAAGTCCGACATCTCCATGGAGG
AGGACTCCTTCATCTACGAGATACACCTCAAGGGCGAGAACTTCCCCCCCAACGGCCCCGTGATGCAGAA
GAAGACCACCGGCTGGGACGCCTCCACCGAGAGGATGTACGTGCGCGACGGCGTGCTGAAGGGCGACGTC
AAGCACAAGCTGCTGCTGGAGGGCGGCGGCCACCACCGCGTTGACTTCAAGACCATCTACAGGGCCAAGA
AGGCGGTGAAGCTGCCCGACTATCACTTTGTGGACCACCGCATCGAGATCCTGAACCACGACAAGGACTA
CAACAAGGTGACCGTTTACGAGAGCGCCGTGGCCCGCAACTCCACCGACGGCATGGACGAGCTGTACAAG
GGTGCTAGCGGAGGAATGGTGAGCAAGGGCGAGGAGACCACAATGGGCGTAATCAAGCCCGACATGAAGA
TCAAGCTGAAGATGGAGGGCAACGTGAATGGCCACGCCTTCGTGATCGAGGGCGAGGGCGAGGGCAAGCC
CTACGACGGCACCAACACCATCAACCTGGAGGTGAAGGAGGGAGCCCCCCTGCCCTTCTCCTACGACATT
CTGACCACCGCGTTCGCCTACGGCAACAGGGCCTTCACCAAGTACCCCGACGACATCCCCAACTACTTCA
AGCAGTCCTTCCCCGAGGGCTACTCTTGGGAGCGCACCATGACCTTCTCCGGAATGGCGGACGAGGAGAA
GCTGCCGCCCGGCTGGGAGAAGCGCATGAGCCGCAGCTCAGGCCGAGTGTACTACTTCAACCACATCACT
AACGCCAGCCAGTGGGAGCGGCCCAGCGGCAACAGCAGCAGTGGTGGCAAAAACGGGCAGGGGGAGCCTG
CCAGGAAGCTGCGCATTCTGCAGTCGACTAGGGAGCAAGGGCTTGTGCCCGGGTCTAGAGGCGGAGGTGG
TGGAGGAGGTGGAGGTGGTGGAGGTGGAGGTGGAGGTGGTGGCGGTGGTGGAGGAGGAGGAGCTAGAGGC
GGAGGTGGTGGAGGAGGTGGAGGTGGTGGAGGTGGAGGTGGAGGTGGTGGCGGTGGTGGAGGAGGAGGAG
CCAGCGGCGGAGGTGGTGGAGGAGGTGGAGGTGGTGGAGGTGGAGGTGGAGGTGGTGGCGGTGGTGGAGG
AGGAGGAACCGGTGCTGACCAACTGACTGAAGAGTGGTCGACGGTACAGCGGACCGCGCCTGACGTACCA
CGTACACCAGTAGGAAAGGCAAAGCTTTCATTCCAATTCCCGCGGGCGCGGGACATCGCGGCCGCCATGC
TGCTGCCCGACAACCACTACCTGAGCTACCAGTCCGCCCTGAGCAAAGACCCCAACGAGAAGCGCGATCA
CATGGTCCTGCTGGAGTTCGTGACCGCCGCCGGGATCACTCTCGGCATGGACGAGCTGTACAAGGGTGGC
AGCGGTGGCATGGTGAGCAAGGGCGAGGAGCTGTTCACCGGGGTGGTGCCCATCCTGGTCGAGCTGGACG
GCGACGTAAACGGCCACAAGTTCAGCGTGTCCGGCGAGGGCGAGGGCGATGCCACCTACGGCAAGCTGAC
CCTGAAGCTGATCTGCACCACCGGCAAGCTGCCCGTGCCCTGGCCCACCCTCGTGACCACCCTGGGCTAC
GGCCTGATGTGCTTCGCCCGCTACCCCGACCACATGAAGCAGCACGACTTCTTCAAGTCCGCCATGCCCG
AAGGCTACGTCCAGGAGCGCACCATCTTCTTCAAGGACGACGGCAACTACAAGACCCGCGCCGAGGTGAA
GTTCGAGGGCGACACCCTGGTGAACCGCATCGAGCTGAAGGGCATCGACTTCAAGGAGGACGGCAACATC
CTGGGGCACAAGCTGGAGTACAACTACAACAGCCACAACGTCTATATCACCGCCGACAAGCAGAAGAACG
GCATCAAGGCCAACTTCAAGATCCGCCACAACATCGAGGACGGCGGCGTGCAGCTCGCCGACCACTACCA
GCAGAACACCCCCATCGGCGACGGCCCCGTGGGTACCGATATCCTTCAAAAAAAACTTGAAGAACTTGAA
CTTGACGAATGAGATATCTAATGACTCGAGCACCACCATCACCATCACCATCACTAAGTGATTAACCTCA
GGTGCAGGCTGCCTATCAGAAGGTGGTGGCTGGTGTGGCCAATGCCCTGGCTCACAAATACCACTGAGAT
CGATCTTTTTCCCTCTGCCAAAAATTATGGGGACATCATGAAGCCCCTTGAGCATCTGACTTCTGGCTAA
TAAAGGAAATTTATTTTCATTGCAATAGTGTGTTGGAATTTTTTGTGTCTCTCACTCGGAAGGACATATG
GGAGGGCAAATCATTTAAAACATCAGAATGAGTATTTGGTTTAGAGTTTGGCAACATATGCCCATATGTA
ACTAGCATAACCCCTTGGGGCCTCTAAACGGGTCTTGAGGGGTTTTTTGCTGAAAGCATGCGGAGGAAAT
TCTCCTTGAAGTTTCCCTGGTGTTCAAAGTAAAGGAGTTTGCACCAGACGCACCTCTGTTCACTGGTCCG
GCGTATTAAAACACGATACATTGTTATTAGTACATTTATTAAGCGCTAGATTCTGTGCGTTGTTGATTTA
CAGACAATTGTTGTACGTATTTTAATAATTCATTAAATTTATAATCTTTAGGGTGGTATGTTAGAGCGAA
AATCAAATGATTTTCAGCGTCTTTATATCTGAATTTAAATATTAAATCCTCAATAGATTTGTAAAATAGG
TTTCGATTAGTTTCAAACAAGGGTTGTTTTTCCGAACCGATGGCTGGACTATCTAATGGATTTTCGCTCA
ACGCCACAAAACTTGCCAAATCTTGTAGCAGCAATCTAGCTTTGTCGATATTCGTTTGTGTTTTGTTTTG
TAATAAAGGTTCGACGTCGTTCAAAATATTATGCGCTTTTGTATTTCTTTCATCACTGTCGTTAGTGTAC
AATTGACTCGACGTAAACACGTTAAATAGAGCTTGGACATATTTAACATCGGGCGTGTTAGCTTTATTAG
GCCGATTATCGTCGTCGTCCCAACCCTCGTCGTTAGAAGTTGCTTCCGAAGACGATTTTGCCATAGCCAC
ACGACGCCTATTAATTGTGTCGGCTAACACGTCCGCGATCAAATTTGTAGTTGAGCTTTTTGGAATTGCG
ATCGCATAACTTCGTATAGCATACATTATACGAAGTTATAAGCTCGGAACGCTGCGCTCGGTCGTTCGGC
TGCGGCGAGCGGTATCAGCTCACTCAAAGGCGGTAATACGGTTATCCACAGAATCAGGGGATAACGCAGG
AAAGAACATGTGAGCAAAAGGCCAGCAAAAGGCCAGGAACCGTAAAAAGGCCGCGTTGCTGGCGTTTTTC
CATAGGCTCCGCCCCCTGACGAGCATCACAAAAATCGACGCTCAAGTCAGAGGTGGCGAAACCCGACAGG
ACTATAAAGATACCAGGCGTTTCCCCCTGGAAGCTCCCTCGTGCGCTCTCCTGTTCCGACCCTGCCGCTT
ACCGGATACCTGTCCGCCTTTCTCCCTTCGGGAAGCGTGGCGCTTTCTCAATGCTCACGCTGTAGGTATC
TCAGTTCGGTGTAGGTCGTTCGCTCCAAGCTGGGCTGTGTGCACGAACCCCCCGTTCAGCCCGACCGCTG
CGCCTTATCCGGTAACTATCGTCTTGAGTCCAACCCGGTAAGACACGACTTATCGCCACTGGCAGCAGCC
ACTGGTAACAGGATTAGCAGAGCGAGGTATGTAGGCGGTGCTACAGAGTTCTTGAAGTGGTGGCCTAACT
ACGGCTACACTAGAAGAACAGTATTTGGTATCTGCGCTCTGCTGAAGCCAGTTACCTTCGGAAAAAGAGT
TGGTAGCTCTTGATCCGGCAAACAAACCACCGCTGGTAGCGGTGGTTTTTTTGTTTGCAAGCAGCAGATT
ACGCGCAGAAAAAAAGGATCTCAAGAAGATCCTTTGTTACCAATGCTTAATCAGTGAGGCACCTATCTCA
GCGATCTGTCTATTTCGTTCATCCATAGTTGCCTGACTCCCCGTCGTGTAGATAACTACGATACGGGAGG
GCTTACCATCTGGCCCCAGTGCTGCAATGATACCGCGAGACCCACGCTCACCGGCTCCAGATTTATCAGC
AATAAACCAGCCAGCCGGAAGGGCCGAGCGCAGAAGTGGTCCTGCAACTTTATCCGCCTCCATCCAGTCT
ATTAATTGTTGCCGGGAAGCTAGAGTAAGTAGTTCGCCAGTTAATAGTTTGCGCAACGTTGTTGCCATTG
CTACAGGCATCGTGGTGTCACGCTCGTCGTTTGGTATGGCTTCATTCAGCTCCGGTTCCCAACGATCAAG
GCGAGTTACATGATCCCCCATGTTGTGCAAAAAAGCGGTTAGCTCCTTCGGTCCTCCGATCGTTGTCAGA
AGTAAGTTGGCCGCAGTGTTATCACTCATGGTTATGGCAGCACTGCATAATTCTCTTACTGTCATGCCAT
CCGTAAGATGCTTTTCTGTGACTGGTGAGTACTCAACCAAGTCATTCTGAGAATAGTGTATGCGGCGACC
GAGTTGCTCTTGCCCGGCGTCAATACGGGATAATACCGCGCCACATAGCAGAACTTTAAAAGTGCTCATC
ATTGGAAAACGTTCTTCGGGGCGAAAACTCTCAAGGATCTTACCGCTGTTGAGATCCAGTTCGATGTAAC
CCACTCGTGCACCCAACTGATCTTCAGCATCTTTTACTTTCACCAGCGTTTCTGGGTGAGCAAAAACAGG
AAGGCAAAATGCCGCAAAAAAGGGAATAAGGGCGACACGGAAATGTTGAATACTCATACTCTTCCTTTTT
CAATATTATTGAAGCATTTATCAGGGTTATTGTCTCATGTCCGCGCGTT
