>Addgene plasmid #40175 | pTriExEKAR2G2 | addgene partial sequence | sequence record 54406 | T7 5'-TAATACGACTCACTATAGGG-3'
ACCCAACACAATATATTATAGTTAAATAAGAATTATTATCAAATCATTTGTATATTAATTAAAATACTAT
ACTGTAAATTACATTTTATTTACAATCAAAGGAGATATACCATGGCACACCATCACCACCACCACGGGAG
CGGGGAGCAGAAACTAATATCAGAGGAGGATCTTGGCTCAGGTTCAGGATCCGAGGACAAGGGCATCGTG
AAGGTGAAGTCCGACATCTCCATGGAGGAGGACTCCTTCATCTACGAGATACACCTCAAGGGCGAGAACT
TCCCCCCCAACGGCCCCGTGATGCAGAAGAAGACCACCGGCTGGGACGCCTCCACCGAGAGGATGTACGT
GCGCGACGGCGTGCTGAAGGGCGACGTCAAGCACAAGCTGCTGCTGGAGGGCGGCGGCCACCACCGCGTT
GACTTCAAGACCATCTACAGGGCCAAGAAGGCGGTGAAGCTGCCCGACTATCACTTTGTGGACCACCGCA
TCGAGATCCTGAACCACGACAAGGACTACAACAAGGTGACCGTTTACGAGAGCGCCGTGGCCCGCAACTC
CACCGACGGCATGGACGAGCTGTACAAGGGTGCTAGCGGAGGAATGGTGAGCAAGGGCGAGGAGACCACA
ATGGGCGTAATCAAGCCCGACATGAAGATCAAGCTGAAGATGGAGGGCAACGTGAATGGCCACGCCTTCG
TGATCGAGGGCGAGGGCGAGGGCAAGCCCTACGACGGCACCAACACCATCAACCTGGAGGTGAAGGAGGG
AGCCCCCCTGCCCTTCTCCTACGACATTCTGACCACCGCGTTCGCCTACGGCAACAGGGCCTTCACCAAG
TACCCCGACGACATCCCCAACTACTTCAAGCAGTCCTTCCCC
