>Addgene plasmid #40175 | pTriExEKAR2G2 | addgene partial sequence | sequence record 55025 | EGFP-N 5'-CGTCGCCGTCCAGCTCGACCAG-3'
GCTCCTCGCCCTTGCTCACCATGCCACCGCTGCCACCCTTGTACAGCTCGTCCATGCCGAGAGTGATCCC
GGCGGCGGTCACGAACTCCAGCAGGACCATGTGATCGCGCTTCTCGTTGGGGTCTTTGCTCAGGGCGGAC
TGGTAGCTCAGGTAGTGGTTGTCGGGCAGCAGCATGGCGGCCGCGATGTCCCGCGCCCGCGGGAATTGGA
ATGAAAGCTTTGCCTTTCCTACTGGTGTACGTGGTACGTCAGGCGCGGTCCGCTGTACCGTCGACCACTC
TTCAGTCAGTTGGTCAGCACCGGTTCCTCCTCCTCCACCACCGCCACCACCTCCACCTCCACCTCCACCA
CCTCCACCTCCTCCACCACCTCCGCCGCTGGCTCCTCCTCCTCCACCACCGCCACCACCTCCACCTCCAC
CTCCACCACCTCCACCTCCTCCACCACCTCCGCCTCTAGCTCCTCCTCCTCCACCACCGCCACCACCTCC
ACCTCCACCTCCACCACCTCCACCTCCTCCACCACCTCCGCCTCTAGACCCGGGCACAAGCCCTTGCTCC
CTAGTCGACTGCAGAATGCGCAGCTTCCTGGCAGGCTCCCCCTGCCCGTTTTTGCCACCACTGCTGCTGT
TGCCGCTGGGCCGCTCCCACTGGCTGGCGTTAGTGATGTGGTTGAAGTAGTACACTCGGCCTGAGCTGCG
GCTCATGCGCTTCTCCCA
